>Addgene plasmid #83035 | pcDNA3.1A eIF4A3 | addgene partial sequence | sequence record 160626 | CMV-F 5'-CGCAAATGGGCGGTAGGCGTG-3'
ACCCACTGCTTACTGGCTTATCGAAATTAATACGACTCACTATAGGGAGACCCAAGCTGGCTAGTTAAGC
TTGGTACCGAGCTCGGATCCATCATGGCGACCACGGCCACGATGGCGACCTCGGGCTCGGCGCGAAAGCG
GCTGCTCAAAGAGGAAGACATGACTAAAGTGGAATTCGAGACCAGCGAGGAGGTGGATGTGACCCCCACG
TTCGACACCATGGGCCTGCGGGAGGACCTGCTGCGGGGCATCTACGCTTACGGTTTTGAAAAACCATCAG
CAATCCAGCAACGAGCAATCAAGCAGATCATCAAAGGGAGAGATGTCATCGCACAGTCTCAGTCCGGCAC
AGGAAAAACAGCCACCTTCAGTATCTCAGTCCTCCAGTGTTTGGATATTCAGGTTCGTGAAACTCAAGCT
TTGATCTTGGCTCCCACAAGAGAGTTGGCTGTGCAGATCCAGAAGGGGCTGCTTGCTCTCGGTGACTACA
TGAATGTCCAGTGCCATGCCTGCATTGGAGGCACCAATGTTGGCGAGGACATCAGGAAGCTGGATTACGG
ACAGCATGTTGTCGCGGGCACTCCAGGGCGTGTTTTTGATATGATTCGTCGCAGAAGCCTAAGGACACGT
GCTATCAAAATGTTGGTTTTGGATGAAGCTGATGAAATGTTGAATAAAGGTTTCAAAGAGCAGATTTACG
ATGTATACAGGTACCTGCCTCCAGCCACACAGGTGGTTCTCATCAGTGCCACGCTGCCACACGAGATTCT
GGAGATGACCAACAAGTTCATGACCGACCCAATCCGCATCTTGGTGAA
