>Addgene plasmid #83035 | pcDNA3.1A eIF4A3 | addgene partial sequence | sequence record 160627 | BGH-rev 5'-TAGAAGGCACAGTCGAGG-3'
ATGGTGATGGTGATGATGACCGGTATGCATATTCAGATCCTCTTCTGAGATGAGTTTTTGTTCGAAGGGC
CCTCTAGACTCGAGGATAAGATCAGCAACGTTCATCGGCATCTCATCAATCTGAGTGGAATAGTACTGCT
CGATATCTCTGAGGATGCGGATGTCGTCATTCTTTACAAAGTTAATGGCCACACCCTTCCGGCCGTATCG
ACCTGATCTCCCAATTCTGTGTATGTACAATTCTCTGTTATTAGGGAGATCATAGTTAATGATGAGGGAC
ACCTGAGGGACATCCAACCCCCTGGCCCAGACATCTGTAGAAATAAGCACTCGGCTGGCGCCCGACCGGA
ACTCCTTCATGATGGACTCCCGCTCTTTCTGGGGCATGTCTCCATGCATTGAGGATACAGTGAAGTTGGC
TTCCCTCATTTTCTCCGTCAGCCAGTCCACCTTTCTTTTGGTGTTGCAGAAGATGACCGCCTGAGTGATG
GTCAGTGTGTCGTAGAGGTCACACAGAGTGTCAAATTTCCACTCTTCCCTCTCCACTGCCACGAAAAATT
GCTTGATGCCTTCCAGAGTCAATTCATCACGTTTCACCAAGATGCGGATTGGGTCGGTCATGAACTTGTT
GGTCATCTCCAGAATCTCGTGTGGCAGCGTGGCACTGATGAGAACCACCTGTGTGGCTGGAGGCAGGTAC
CTGTATACATCGTAAATCTGCTCTTTGAAACCTTTATTCAACATTTCATCAGCTTCATCCAAAACCAACA
TTTTGATAGCACGTGTCCTTAGGCTTCTGCGACGAATCATATCAA
