[The description below was written by a language model from this plasmid's Addgene catalogue record.]
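Description:
pcDNA3.1A eIF4A3 is a mammalian expression plasmid built on the Invitrogen pcDNA3.1A backbone and carrying the human EIF4A3 gene (eukaryotic translation initiation factor 4A3, also known as DDX48 or eIF4AIII). The plasmid is propagated in E. coli as a high-copy construct under ampicillin selection. No feature table accompanies the record, so the origin of replication, any mammalian selection marker, and other backbone elements are not explicitly documented. The listed 3′ sequencing primer (BGH-rev) suggests that a bovine growth hormone polyadenylation region lies downstream of the insert, as is usual for pcDNA3.1-family vectors.

The insert is driven by the CMV immediate-early promoter, a strong constitutive promoter that gives high-level transcription in many mammalian cell lines after transient transfection. The record does not state whether the coding sequence is full length, whether it is fused in frame to any epitope or purification tag from the backbone, or how it was cloned (the cloning method is listed as unknown), so tag status should be confirmed from sequence data before it is assumed.

eIF4A3 is a DEAD-box RNA helicase family member. The publication associated with this plasmid identified it as a component of the exon junction complex, the protein assembly deposited on spliced mRNAs. In line with the stated purpose, the construct is used to express eIF4A3 in mammalian cells, which could support studies of its localisation, interactions with other exon junction complex proteins, or its role in post-splicing mRNA metabolism.
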