Addgene plasmid #83035: pcDNA3.1A eIF4A3
Purpose: mammalian expression of eIF4A3
Depositing lab: Gideon Dreyfuss. Depositing organization: University of Pennsylvania. Publication: eIF4A3 is a novel component of the exon junction complex. Chan CC, Dostie J, Diem MD, Feng W, Mann M, Rappsilber J, Dreyfuss G. RNA. 2004 Feb;10(2):200-9. PubMed 14730019.
Backbone
  Vector backbone: pcDNA3.1A
  Backbone manufacturer: Invitrogen
  Vector type: Mammalian Expression
Growth in bacteria
  Bacterial resistance: Ampicillin, 100 μg/mL
  Growth temperature: 37°C
  Growth strain: DH5alpha
  Copy number: High Copy
Gene/Insert
  Gene/Insert name: eIF4A3 (alt name: eukaryotic translation initiation factor 4A3)
  Species: H. sapiens (human)
  Entrez Gene: EIF4A3 (a.k.a. DDX48, Fal1, MUK34, NMP265, NUK34, RCPS, eIF-4A-III, eIF4A-III, eIF4AIII)
  Promoter: CMV
  Cloning method: Unknown
  Sequencing primers: 5′ CMV-F; 3′ BGH-rev
Terms and licenses: Academic/Nonprofit Terms; Industry Terms: Not Available to Industry
How to cite: pcDNA3.1A eIF4A3 was a gift from Gideon Dreyfuss (Addgene plasmid # 83035 ; http://n2t.net/addgene:83035 ; RRID:Addgene_83035)
